>Addgene plasmid #182126 | 1N/2CxNLS-cMyc-NLP-cMyc enAspCas12a | addgene full sequence | sequence record 372771 | Addgene NGS Result
CGAGTGAGATATTTATGCCAGCCAGCCAGACGCAGACGCGCCGAGACAGAACTTAATGGGCCCGCTAACA
GCGCGATTTGCTGGTGACCCAATGCGACCAGATGCTCCACGCCCAGTCGCGTACCGTCTTCATGGGAGAA
AATAATACTGTTGATGGGTGTCTGGTCAGAGACATCAAGAAATAACGCCGGAACATTAGTGCAGGCAGCT
TCCACAGCAATGGCATCCTGGTCATCCAGCGGATAGTTAATGATCAGCCCACTGACGCGTTGCGCGAGAA
GATTGTGCACCGCCGCTTTACAGGCTTCGACGCCGCTTCGTTCTACCATCGACACCACCACGCTGGCACC
CAGTTGATCGGCGCGAGATTTAATCGCCGCGACAATTTGCGACGGCGCGTGCAGGGCCAGACTGGAGGTG
GCAACGCCAATCAGCAACGACTGTTTGCCCGCCAGTTGTTGTGCCACGCGGTTGGGAATGTAATTCAGCT
CCGCCATCGCCGCTTCCACTTTTTCCCGCGTTTTCGCAGAAACGTGGCTGGCCTGGTTCACCACGCGGGA
AACGGTCTGATAAGAGACACCGGCATACTCTGCGACATCGTATAACGTTACTGGTTTCACATTCACCACC
CTGAATTGACTCTCTTCCGGGCGCTATCATGCCATACCGCGAAAGGTTTTGCGCCATTCGATGGTGTCCG
GGATCTCGACGCTCTCCCTTATGCGACTCCTGCATTAGGAAGCAGCCCAGTAGTAGGTTGAGGCCGTTGA
GCACCGCCGCCGCAAGGAATGGTGCATGCAAGGAGATGGCGCCCAACAGTCCCCCGGCCACGGGGCCTGC
CACCATACCCACGCCGAAACAAGCGCTCATGAGCCCGAAGTGGCGAGCCCGATCTTCCCCATCGGTGATG
TCGGCGATATAGGCGCCAGCAACCGCACCTGTGGCGCCGGTGATGCCGGCCACGATGCGTCCGGCGTAGA
GGATCGAGATCTCGATCCCGCGAAATTAATACGACTCACTATAGGGGAATTGTGAGCGGATAACAATTCC
CCTCTAGAAATAATTTTGTTTAACTTTAAGAAGGAGATATACATATGCCCGCCGCCAAGCGCGTGAAGCT
GGACGGCGGTAGCGGCGGAGGCACACAGTTCGAGGGCTTTACCAACCTGTATCAGGTGAGCAAGACACTG
CGGTTTGAGCTGATCCCACAGGGCAAGACCCTGAAGCACATCCAGGAGCAGGGCTTCATCGAGGAGGACA
AGGCCCGCAATGATCACTACAAGGAGCTGAAGCCCATCATCGATCGGATCTACAAGACCTATGCCGACCA
GTGCCTGCAGCTGGTGCAGCTGGATTGGGAGAACCTGAGCGCCGCCATCGACTCCTATAGAAAGGAGAAA
ACCGAGGAGACAAGGAACGCCCTGATCGAGGAGCAGGCCACATATCGCAATGCCATCCACGACTACTTCA
TCGGCCGGACAGACAACCTGACCGATGCCATCAATAAGAGACACGCCGAGATCTACAAGGGCCTGTTCAA
GGCCGAGCTGTTTAATGGCAAGGTGCTGAAGCAGCTGGGCACCGTGACCACAACCGAGCACGAGAACGCC
CTGCTGCGGAGCTTCGACAAGTTTACAACCTACTTCTCCGGCTTTTATAGAAACAGGAAGAACGTGTTCA
GCGCCGAGGATATCAGCACAGCCATCCCACACCGCATCGTGCAGGACAACTTCCCCAAGTTTAAGGAGAA
TTGTCACATCTTCACACGCCTGATCACCGCCGTGCCCAGCCTGCGGGAGCACTTTGAGAACGTGAAGAAG
GCCATCGGCATCTTCGTGAGCACCTCCATCGAGGAGGTGTTTTCCTTCCCTTTTTATAACCAGCTGCTGA
CACAGACCCAGATCGACCTGTATAACCAGCTGCTGGGAGGAATCTCTCGGGAGGCAGGCACCGAGAAGAT
CAAGGGCCTGAACGAGGTGCTGAATCTGGCCATCCAGAAGAATGATGAGACAGCCCACATCATCGCCTCC
CTGCCACACAGATTCATCCCCCTGTTTAAGCAGATCCTGTCCGATAGGAACACCCTGTCTTTCATCCTGG
AGGAGTTTAAGAGCGACGAGGAAGTGATCCAGTCCTTCTGCAAGTACAAGACACTGCTGAGAAACGAGAA
CGTGCTGGAGACAGCCGAGGCCCTGTTTAACGAGCTGAACAGCATCGACCTGACACACATCTTCATCAGC
CACAAGAAGCTGGAGACAATCAGCAGCGCCCTGTGCGACCACTGGGATACACTGAGGAATGCCCTGTATG
AGCGGAGAATCTCCGAGCTGACAGGCAAGATCACCAAGTCTGCCAAGGAGAAGGTGCAGCGCAGCCTGAA
GCACGAGGATATCAACCTGCAGGAGATCATCTCTGCCGCAGGCAAGGAGCTGAGCGAGGCCTTCAAGCAG
AAAACCAGCGAGATCCTGTCCCACGCACACGCCGCCCTGGATCAGCCACTGCCTACAACCCTGAAGAAGC
AGGAGGAGAAGGAGATCCTGAAGTCTCAGCTGGACAGCCTGCTGGGCCTGTACCACCTGCTGGACTGGTT
TGCCGTGGATGAGTCCAACGAGGTGGACCCCGAGTTCTCTGCCCGGCTGACCGGCATCAAGCTGGAGATG
GAGCCTTCTCTGAGCTTCTACAACAAGGCCAGAAATTATGCCACCAAGAAGCCCTACTCCGTGGAGAAGT
TCAAGCTGAACTTTCAGATGCCTACACTGGCCAGAGGCTGGGACGTGAATAGAGAGAAGAACAATGGCGC
CATCCTGTTTGTGAAGAACGGCCTGTACTATCTGGGCATCATGCCAAAGCAGAAGGGCAGGTATAAGGCC
CTGAGCTTCGAGCCCACAGAGAAAACCAGCGAGGGCTTTGATAAGATGTACTATGACTACTTCCCTGATG
CCGCCAAGATGATCCCAAAGTGCAGCACCCAGCTGAAGGCCGTGACAGCCCACTTTCAGACCCACACAAC
CCCCATCCTGCTGTCCAACAATTTCATCGAGCCTCTGGAGATCACAAAGGAGATCTACGACCTGAACAAT
CCTGAGAAGGAGCCAAAGAAGTTTCAGACAGCCTACGCCAAGAAAACCGGCGACCAGAAGGGCTACAGAG
AGGCCCTGTGCAAGTGGATCGACTTCACAAGGGATTTTCTGTCCAAGTATACCAAGACAACCTCTATCGA
TCTGTCTAGCCTGCGGCCATCCTCTCAGTATAAGGACCTGGGCGAGTACTATGCCGAGCTGAATCCCCTG
CTGTACCACATCAGCTTCCAGAGAATCGCCGAGAAGGAGATCATGGATGCCGTGGAGACAGGCAAGCTGT
ACCTGTTCCAGATCTATAACAAGGACTTTGCCAAGGGCCACCACGGCAAGCCTAATCTGCACACACTGTA
TTGGACCGGCCTGTTTTCTCCAGAGAACCTGGCCAAGACAAGCATCAAGCTGAATGGCCAGGCCGAGCTG
TTCTACCGCCCTAAGTCCAGGATGAAGAGGATGGCACACCGGCTGGGAGAGAAGATGCTGAACAAGAAGC
TGAAGGATCAGAAAACCCCAATCCCCGACACCCTGTACCAGGAGCTGTACGACTATGTGAATCACAGACT
GTCCCACGACCTGTCTGATGAGGCCAGGGCCCTGCTGCCCAACGTGATCACCAAGGAGGTGTCTCACGAG
ATCATCAAGGATAGGCGCTTTACCAGCGACAAGTTCTTTTTCCACGTGCCTATCACACTGAACTATCAGG
CCGCCAATTCCCCATCTAAGTTCAACCAGAGGGTGAATGCCTACCTGAAGGAGCACCCCGAGACACCTAT
CATCGGCATCGATCGGGGCGAGAGAAACCTGATCTATATCACAGTGATCGACTCCACCGGCAAGATCCTG
GAGCAGCGGAGCCTGAACACCATCCAGCAGTTTGATTACCAGAAGAAGCTGGACAACAGGGAGAAGGAGA
GGGTGGCAGCAAGGCAGGCCTGGTCTGTGGTGGGCACAATCAAGGATCTGAAGCAGGGCTATCTGAGCCA
GGTCATCCACGAGATCGTGGACCTGATGATCCACTACCAGGCCGTGGTGGTGCTGGAGAACCTGAATTTC
GGCTTTAAGAGCAAGAGGACCGGCATCGCCGAGAAGGCCGTGTACCAGCAGTTCGAGAAGATGCTGATCG
ATAAGCTGAATTGCCTGGTGCTGAAGGACTATCCAGCAGAGAAAGTGGGAGGCGTGCTGAACCCATACCA
GCTGACAGACCAGTTCACCTCCTTTGCCAAGATGGGCACCCAGTCTGGCTTCCTGTTTTACGTGCCTGCC
CCATATACATCTAAGATCGATCCCCTGACCGGCTTCGTGGACCCCTTCGTGTGGAAAACCATCAAGAATC
ACGAGAGCCGCAAGCACTTCCTGGAGGGCTTCGACTTTCTGCACTACGACGTGAAAACCGGCGACTTCAT
CCTGCACTTTAAGATGAACAGAAATCTGTCCTTCCAGAGGGGCCTGCCCGGCTTTATGCCTGCATGGGAT
ATCGTGTTCGAGAAGAACGAGACACAGTTTGACGCCAAGGGCACCCCTTTCATCGCCGGCAAGAGAATCG
TGCCAGTGATCGAGAATCACAGATTCACCGGCAGATACCGGGACCTGTATCCTGCCAACGAGCTGATCGC
CCTGCTGGAGGAGAAGGGCATCGTGTTCAGGGATGGCTCCAACATCCTGCCAAAGCTGCTGGAGAATGAC
GATTCTCACGCCATCGACACGATGGTGGCCCTGATCCGCAGCGTGCTGCAGATGCGGAACTCCAATGCCG
CCACAGGCGAGGACTATATCAACAGCCCCGTGCGCGATCTGAATGGCGTGTGCTTCGACTCCCGGTTTCA
GAACCCAGAGTGGCCAATGGACGCCGATGCCAATGGCGCCTACCACATCGCCCTGAAGGGCCAGCTGCTG
CTGAATCACCTGAAGGAGAGCAAGGATCTGAAGCTGCAGAACGGCATCTCCAATCAGGACTGGCTGGCCT
ACATCCAGGAGCTGCGCAACAAAAGGCCGGCGGCCACGAAAAAGGCCGGCCAGGCAAAAAAGAAAAAGGG
ATCCTACCCATACGATGTTCCAGATTACGCTTATCCCTACGACGTGCCTGATTATGCATACCCATATGAT
GTCCCCGACTATGCCCCGGCAGCTAAGAGGGTGAAACTGGATCTCGAGCACCACCACCACCACCACTGAG
ATCCGGCTGCTAACAAAGCCCGAAAGGAAGCTGAGTTGGCTGCTGCCACCGCTGAGCAATAACTAGCATA
ACCCCTTGGGGCCTCTAAACGGGTCTTGAGGGGTTTTTTGCTGAAAGGAGGAACTATATCCGGATTGGCG
AATGGG
[124 nt withheld, positions 5397-5520]
C
[91 nt withheld, positions 5522-5612]
A
[49 nt withheld, positions 5614-5662]
CCTTTGACGTTGGAGTCCACGTTCTTT
[37 nt withheld, positions 5690-5726]
ACCCTATCTCGGTCTATTCTTTTGATTTATAAGGGATTTTGCCGATTTCGGCCTATTGGTTAAAAAATGA
GCTGATTTAACAAAAATTTAACGCGAATTTTAACAAAATATTAACGCTTACAATTTAGGTGGCACTTTTC
GGGGAAATGTGCGCGGAACCCCTATTTGTTTATTTTTCTAAATACATTCAAATATGTATCCGCTCATGAG
ACAATAACCCTGATAAATGCTTCAATAATATTGAAAAAGGAAGAGTATGAGTATTCAACATTTCCGTGTC
GCCCTTATTCCCTTTTTTGCGGCATTTTGCCTTCCTGTTTTTGCTCACCCAGAAACGCTGGTGAAAGTAA
AAGATGCTGAAGATCAGTTGGGTGCACGAGTGGGTTACATCGAACTGGATCTCAACAGCGGTAAGATCCT
TGAGAGTTTTCGCCCCGAAGAACGTTTTCCAATGATGAGCACTTTTAAAGTTCTGCTATGTGGCGCGGTA
TTATCCCGTATTGACGCCGGGCAAGAGCAACTCGGTCGCCGCATACACTATTCTCAGAATGACTTGGTTG
AGTACTCACCAGTCACAGAAAAGCATCTTACGGATGGCATGACAGTAAGAGAATTATGCAGTGCTGCCAT
AACCATGAGTGATAACACTGCGGCCAACTTACTTCTGACAACGATCGGAGGACCGAAGGAGCTAACCGCT
TTTTTGCACAACATGGGGGATCATGTAACTCGCCTTGATCGTTGGGAACCGGAGCTGAATGAAGCCATAC
CAAACGACGAGCGTGACACCACGATGCCTGCAGCAATGGCAACAACGTTGCGCAAACTATTAACTGGCGA
ACTACTTACTCTAGCTTCCCGGCAACAATTAATAGACTGGATGGAGGCGGATAAAGTTGCAGGACCACTT
CTGCGCTCGGCCCTTCCGGCTGGCTGGTTTATTGCTGATAAATCTGGAGCCGGTGAGCGTGGGTCTCGCG
GTATCATTGCAGCACTGGGGCCAGATGGTAAGCCCTCCCGTATCGTAGTTATCTACACGACGGGGAGTCA
GGCAACTATGGATGAACGAAATAGACAGATCGCTGAGATAGGTGCCTCACTGATTAAGCATTGGTAACTG
TCAGACCAAGTTTACTCATATATACTTTAGATTGATTTAAAACTTCATTTTTAATTTAAAAGGATCTAGG
TGAAGATCCTTTTTGATAATCTCATGACCAAAATCCCTTAACGTGAGTTTTCGTTCCACTGAGCGTCAGA
CCCCGTAGAAAAGATCAAAGGATCTTCTTGAGATCCTTTTTTTCTGCGCGTAATCTGCTGCTTGCAAACA
AAAAAACCACCGCTACCAGCGGTGGTTTGTTTGCCGGATCAAGAGCTACCAACTCTTTTTCCGAAGGTAA
CTGGCTTCAGCAGAGCGCAGATACCAAATACTGTCCTTCTAGTGTAGCCGTAGTTAGGCCACCACTTCAA
GAACTCTGTAGCACCGCCTACATACCTCGCTCTGCTAATCCTGTTACCAGTGGCTGCTGCCAGTGGCGAT
AAGTCGTGTCTTACCGGGTTGGACTCAAGACGATAGTTACCGGATAAGGCGCAGCGGTCGGGCTGAACGG
GGGGTTCGTGCACACAGCCCAGCTTGGAGCGAACGACCTACACCGAACTGAGATACCTACAGCGTGAGCT
ATGAGAAAGCGCCACGCTTCCCGAAGGGAGAAAGGCGGACAGGTATCCGGTAAGCGGCAGGGTCGGAACA
GGAGAGCGCACGAGGGAGCTTCCAGGGGGAAACGCCTGGTATCTTTATAGTCCTGTCGGGTTTCGCCACC
TCTGACTTGAGCGTCGATTTTTGTGATGCTCGTCAGGGGGGCGGAGCCTATGGAAAAACGCCAGCAACGC
GGCCTTTTTACGGTTCCTGGCCTTTTGCTGGCCTTTTGCTCACATGTTCTTTCCTGCGTTATCCCCTGAT
TCTGTGGATAACCGTATTACCGCCTTTGAGTGAGCTGATACCGCTCGCCGCAGCCGAACGACCGAGCGCA
GCGAGTCAGTGAGCGAGGAAGCGGAAGAGCGCCTGATGCGGTATTTTCTCCTTACGCATCTGTGCGGTAT
TTCACACCGCAATGGTGCACTCTCAGTACAATCTGCTCTGATGCCGCATAGTTAAGCCAGTATACACTCC
GCTATCGCTACGTGACTGGGTCATGGCTGCGCCCCGACACCCGCCAACACCCGCTGACGCGCCCTGACGG
GCTTGTCTGCTCCCGGCATCCGCTTACAGACAAGCTGTGACCGTCTCCGGGAGCTGCATGTGTCAGAGGT
TTTCACCGTCATCACCGAAACGCGCGAGGCAGCTGCGGTAAAGCTCATCAGCGTGGTCGTGAAGCGATTC
ACAGATGTCTGCCTGTTCATCCGCGTCCAGCTCGTTGAGTTTCTCCAGAAGCGTTAATGTCTGGCTTCTG
ATAAAGCGGGCCATGTTAAGGGCGGTTTTTTCCTGTTTGGTCACTGATGCCTCCGTGTAAGGGGGATTTC
TGTTCATGGGGGTAATGATACCGATGAAACGAGAGAGGATGCTCACGATACGGGTTACTGATGATGAACA
TGCCCGGTTACTGGAACGTTGTGAGGGTAAACAACTGGCGGTATGGATGCGGCGGGACCAGAGAAAAATC
ACTCAGGGTCAATGCCAGCGCTTCGTTAATACAGATGTAGGTGTTCCACAGGGTAGCCAGCAGCATCCTG
CGATGCAGATCCGGAACATAATGGTGCAGGGCGCTGACTTCCGCGTTTCCAGACTTTACGAAACACGGAA
ACCGAAGACCATTCATGTTGTTGCTCAGGTCGCAGACGTTTTGCAGCAGCAGTCGCTTCACGTTCGCTCG
CGTATCGGTGATTCATTCTGCTAACCAGTAAGGCAACCCCGCCAGCCTAGCCGGGTCCTCAACGACAGGA
GCACGATCATGCGCACCCGTGGGGCCGCCATGCCGGCGATAATGGCCTGCTTCTCGCCGAAACGTTTGGT
GGCGGGACCAGTGACGAAGGCTTGAGCGAGGGCGTGCAAGATTCCGAATACCGCAAGCGACAGGCCGATC
ATCGTCGCGCTCCAGCGAAAGCGGTCCTCGCCGAAAATGACCCAGAGCGCTGCCGGCACCTGTCCTACGA
GTTGCATGATAAAGAAGACAGTCATAAGTGCGGCGACGATAGTCATGCCCCGCGCCCACCGGAAGGAGCT
GACTGGGTTGAAGGCTCTCAAGGGCATCGGTCGAGATCCCGGTGCCTAATGAGTGAGCTAACTTACATTA
ATTGCGTTGCGCTCACTGCCCGCTTTCCAGTCGGGAAACCTGTCGTGCCAGCTGCATTAATGAATCGGCC
AACGCGCGGGGAGAGGCGGTTTGCGTATTGGGCGCCAGGGTGGTTTTTCTTTTCACCAGTGAGACGGGCA
ACAGCTGATTGCCCTTCACCGCCTGGCCCTGAGAGAGTTGCAGCAAGCGGTCCACGCTGGTTTGCCCCAG
CAGGCGAAAATCCTGTTTGATGGTGGTTAACGGCGGGATATAACATGAGCTGTCTTCGGTATCGTCGTAT
CCCACTACCGAGATATCCGCACCAACGCGCAGCCCGGACTCGGTAATGGCGCGCATTGCGCCCAGCGCCA
TCTGATCGTTGGCAACCAGCATCGCAGTGGGAACGATGCCCTCATTCAGCATTTGCATGGTTTGTTGAAA
ACCGGACATGGCACTCCAGTCGCCTTCCCGTTCCGCTATCGGCTGAATTTGATTG
Features (pLannotate 1.2.2; 21 found; start..end, strand, type, name):
    621..698     -  promoter       lacI promoter: lacI
    706..985     -  CDS            TcR (fragment): tetracycline efflux protein; tet; confers resistance to tetracycline
   1007..1025    +  promoter       T7 promoter: promoter for bacteriophage T7 RNA polymerase
   1026..1050    +  protein_bind   lac operator: The lac repressor binds to the lac operator to inhibit transcription in E. coli. This inhibition can be relieved by adding lactose or isopropyl-β-D-thiogalactopyranoside (IPTG). lac repressor encoded by lacI
   1065..1087    +  RBS            RBS: efficient ribosome binding site from bacteriophage T7 gene 10 (Olins and Rangwala, 1989)
   1143..5060    +  CDS            AsCpf1: CRISPR-associated protein from Acidaminococcus sp. BV3L6 (Zetsche et al., 2015)
   5061..5108    +  CDS            nucleoplasmin NLS: bipartite nuclear localization signal from nucleoplasmin
   5115..5195    +  CDS            3xHA: three tandem HA epitope tags
   5229..5246    +  CDS            9xHis (fragment): 9xHis affinity tag
   5256..5305    +  CDS            SET1 (fragment): solubility-enhancement tag derived from T7 phage gene 10B
   5313..5360    +  terminator     T7 terminator: transcription terminator for bacteriophage T7 RNA polymerase
   5397..5825    +  rep_origin     f1 ori (sequence partly withheld): f1 bacteriophage origin of replication; arrow indicates direction of (+) strand synthesis
   5878..5982    +  promoter       AmpR promoter: bla
   5983..6843    +  CDS            AmpR: β-lactamase; bla; confers resistance to ampicillin, carbenicillin, and related antibiotics
   7014..7602    +  rep_origin     ori: high-copy-number ColE1/pMB1/pBR322/pUC origin of replication
   7788..7927    -  misc_feature   bom: basis of mobility region from pBR322
   8029..8220    -  CDS            rop: Rop protein, which maintains plasmids at low copy number; rop
   8237..8617    +  CDS            YPB1_ECOLX: Protein predicted: Swiss-Prot protein existence level 4. From Escherichia coli.
   8689..8980    -  CDS            TcR (fragment): tetracycline efflux protein; tet; confers resistance to tetracycline
   8995..9016    -  protein_bind   CAP binding site: CAP binding activates transcription in the presence of cAMP. E. coli catabolite activator protein
   9029..620     -  CDS            lacI (across the origin): lac repressor; lacI; The lac repressor binds to the lac operator to inhibit transcription in E. coli. This inhibition can be relieved by adding lactose or isopropyl-β-D-thiogalactopyranoside (IPTG).
