[The description below was written by a language model from this plasmid's Addgene catalogue record and pLannotate feature annotations shown in this document.]
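Description:
1N/2CxNLS-cMyc-NLP-cMyc enAspCas12a is a pET21a-based bacterial expression plasmid of about 9.5 kb for producing a nuclear-localization-optimized, enhanced variant of Acidaminococcus Cas12a (AsCpf1) as recombinant protein in E. coli. It is maintained through a ColE1/pBR322-type origin with the adjacent bom and rop elements of the pET backbone, and is selected with ampicillin via the β-lactamase gene. An f1 origin is also present, and short tetracycline-resistance fragments are non-functional remnants of the pBR322 lineage.

Expression follows the standard pET arrangement. A T7 promoter with an overlapping lac operator and the T7 gene 10 ribosome binding site drives the roughly 4.1 kb open reading frame, which ends at a T7 terminator. The plasmid-encoded lacI repressor keeps transcription off until IPTG induction in a host that supplies T7 RNA polymerase.

According to the name, the protein carries one NLS at the N terminus and two at the C terminus, in the order cMyc NLS, Cas12a, nucleoplasmin NLS, cMyc NLS, followed by a C-terminal 6xHis tag for affinity purification. The automated annotation identifies the Cas12a coding region, the bipartite nucleoplasmin NLS immediately downstream, a 3xHA epitope block and the His tag. It does not label the cMyc NLS elements, although unannotated gaps upstream of the Cas12a coding region and between the HA and His tags could accommodate them. The specific "en" substitutions are not stated in the record.

The associated work concerns tuning NLS composition to improve Cas12a editing rates in primary human cells, so the purified protein is presumably intended for genome editing in such cells.
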