Addgene plasmid #182126: 1N/2CxNLS-cMyc-NLP-cMyc enAspCas12a
Purpose: pET21a protein expression vector for 1N/2CxNLS-cMyc-NLP-cMyc enAspCas12a in bacteria
Depositing lab: Scot Wolfe. Depositing organization: University of Massachusetts, Worcester. Publication: Optimization of Nuclear Localization Signal Composition Improves CRISPR-Cas12a Editing Rates in Human Primary Cells. Luk K, Liu P, Zeng J, Wang Y, Maitland SA, Idrizi F, Ponnienselvan K, Iyer S, Zhu LJ, Luban J, Bauer DE, Wolfe SA. GEN Biotechnol. 2022 Jun;1(3):271-284. doi: 10.1089/genbio.2022.0003. Epub 2022 Jun 14. PubMed 38405215.
Backbone
  Vector backbone: pET21a
  Backbone manufacturer: EMD Biosciences
  Backbone size w/o insert (bp): 5343
  Total vector size (bp): 9495
  Vector type: Bacterial Expression
Growth in bacteria
  Bacterial resistance: Ampicillin, 100 μg/mL
  Growth temperature: 37°C
  Growth strain: DH5alpha
  Copy number: High Copy
Gene/Insert
  Gene/Insert name: 1N/2CxNLS-cMyc-NLP-cMyc AspCas12aen (alt name: 1N/2CxNLS enAspCas12a)
  Species: Acidaminococcus
  Insert size (bp): 4149
  Promoter: T7
  Tag / fusion protein: 6xHis (C terminal on insert)
  Cloning method: Gibson Cloning
  Sequencing primers: 5′ T7; 3′ T7 Terminator
Terms and licenses: Academic/Nonprofit Terms; Industry Terms: Not Available to Industry
How to cite: 1N/2CxNLS-cMyc-NLP-cMyc enAspCas12a was a gift from Scot Wolfe (Addgene plasmid # 182126 ; http://n2t.net/addgene:182126 ; RRID:Addgene_182126)
